Addgene plasmid #119675: pFGRNA-LbCpf1-spCas9-MS2
Purpose: (Empty Backbone) Empty vector for cloning LbCpf1-spCas9 MS2-fgRNA
Depositing lab: Yongsub Kim. Depositing organization: University of Ulsan (University and College of Medicine). Publication: Publisher Correction: Fusion guide RNAs for orthogonal gene manipulation with Cas9 and Cpf1. Kweon J, Jang AH, Kim DE, Yang JW, Yoon M, Rim Shin H, Kim JS, Kim Y. Nat Commun. 2018 Jan 16;9(1):303. doi: 10.1038/s41467-017-02686-8. PubMed 29335559.
Backbone
  Vector backbone: pFGRNA
  Backbone manufacturer: Yongsub Kim
  Vector type: Mammalian Expression, CRISPR
Growth in bacteria
  Bacterial resistance: Ampicillin, 100 μg/mL
  Growth temperature: 37°C
  Growth strain: DH5alpha
  Copy number: High Copy
Terms and licenses: Academic/Nonprofit Terms; Industry Terms: Not Available to Industry
Depositor comments: LbCpf1 gRNA scaffold: 334 - 353 bp spCas9 gRNA scaffold (including MS2): 878 - 1020 bp (ref. Plasmid 73797 :lenti sgRNA(MS2)_puro optimized backbone)
How to cite: pFGRNA-LbCpf1-spCas9-MS2 was a gift from Yongsub Kim (Addgene plasmid # 119675 ; http://n2t.net/addgene:119675 ; RRID:Addgene_119675)
