[The description below was written by a language model from this plasmid's Addgene catalogue record and the feature table of its GenBank file.]
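Description:
pFGRNA-LbCpf1-spCas9-MS2 is a small (about 3.1 kb) empty cloning backbone for expressing fusion guide RNAs (fgRNAs) in mammalian cells, catalogued as a mammalian expression/CRISPR vector built on the pFGRNA backbone. It is propagated in E. coli as a high-copy plasmid through a ColE1/pUC-type origin and selected with ampicillin via the bla (AmpR) gene and its own promoter. The feature table shows no mammalian selection marker, reporter or nuclease coding sequence, so the Cas proteins and any effector must be supplied from separate constructs.

The expression unit is driven by the human U6 promoter, an RNA polymerase III promoter suited to short, uncapped transcripts such as guide RNAs. According to the depositor's comments, an LbCpf1 (Cas12a) guide scaffold lies shortly downstream of the promoter, and an SpCas9 guide scaffold containing MS2 elements, modelled on an optimized sgRNA(MS2) backbone, lies further along. The annotation confirms two MS2 stem loops, which are hairpins bound by the bacteriophage MS2 coat protein. However, their annotated coordinates sit somewhat upstream of, and only partly within, the scaffold range given by the depositor. The stretch between the two scaffolds carries only common sequencing-primer sites from pUC-type vectors, which suggests a stuffer. The record does not describe the cloning sites or how spacers are inserted.

The intended use is to clone target-specific spacers so that one U6 transcript carries both a Cpf1 and a Cas9 guide, allowing orthogonal gene manipulation with the two nucleases. MS2 loops are typically used to recruit MS2 coat protein fusions such as transcriptional effectors to the Cas9 portion, though the record does not name a specific effector.
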