LOCUS       Exported 3075 bp ds-DNA circular SYN 13-MAY-2021
DEFINITION  Empty vector for cloning LbCpf1-spCas9 MS2-fgRNA.
ACCESSION   .
VERSION     .
KEYWORDS    pFGRNA-LbCpf1-spCas9-MS2
SOURCE      synthetic DNA construct
  ORGANISM  synthetic DNA construct
REFERENCE   1 (bases 1 to 3075)
  AUTHORS   Kweon J, Jang AH, Kim DE, Yang JW, Yoon M, Rim Shin H, Kim JS, Kim Y
  TITLE     Publisher Correction: Fusion guide RNAs for orthogonal gene
            manipulation with Cas9 and Cpf1.
  JOURNAL   Nat Commun. 2018 Jan 16;9(1):303. doi: 10.1038/s41467-017-02686-8.
  PUBMED    29335559
REFERENCE   2 (bases 1 to 3075)
  AUTHORS   .
  TITLE     Direct Submission
  JOURNAL   Exported May 13, 2021 from SnapGene Server 1.1.58
            http://www.snapgene.com
FEATURES             Location/Qualifiers
     source          1..3075
                     /organism="synthetic DNA construct"
                     /mol_type="other DNA"
     promoter        1..241
                     /label=U6 promoter
                     /note="RNA polymerase III promoter for human U6 snRNA"
     primer_bind     1..21
                     /label=hU6-F
                     /note="Human U6 promoter, forward primer"
     primer_bind     172..191
                     /label=LKO.1 5'
                     /note="Human U6 promoter, forward primer"
     primer_bind     344..362
                     /label=pBRforEco
                     /note="pBR322 vectors, upsteam of EcoRI site, forward
                     primer"
     primer_bind     complement(400..422)
                     /label=pGEX 3'
                     /note="pGEX vectors, reverse primer"
     primer_bind     522..541
                     /label=pRS-marker
                     /note="pRS vectors, use to sequence yeast selectable
                     marker"
     primer_bind     735..757
                     /label=M13/pUC Forward
                     /note="In lacZ gene"
     primer_bind     749..766
                     /label=M13 Forward
                     /note="In lacZ gene. Also called M13-F20 or M13 (-21)
                     Forward"
     primer_bind     750..766
                     /label=M13 fwd
                     /note="common sequencing primer, one of multiple similar
                     variants"
     misc_RNA        812..830
                     /label=MS2 stem loop
                     /note="stem loop that binds the bacteriophage MS2 coat
                     protein"
     misc_RNA        882..900
                     /label=MS2 stem loop
                     /note="stem loop that binds the bacteriophage MS2 coat
                     protein"
     primer_bind     complement(1066..1083)
                     /label=L4440
                     /note="L4440 vector, forward primer"
     rep_origin      complement(1237..1825)
                     /direction=LEFT
                     /label=ori
                     /note="high-copy-number ColE1/pMB1/pBR322/pUC origin of
                     replication"
     primer_bind     complement(1317..1336)
                     /label=pBR322ori-F
                     /note="pBR322 origin, forward primer"
     CDS             complement(1996..2856)
                     /codon_start=1
                     /gene="bla"
                     /product="beta-lactamase"
                     /label=AmpR
                     /note="confers resistance to ampicillin, carbenicillin, and
                     related antibiotics"
                     /translation="MSIQHFRVALIPFFAAFCLPVFAHPETLVKVKDAEDQLGARVGYI
                     ELDLNSGKILESFRPEERFPMMSTFKVLLCGAVLSRIDAGQEQLGRRIHYSQNDLVEYS
                     PVTEKHLTDGMTVRELCSAAITMSDNTAANLLLTTIGGPKELTAFLHNMGDHVTRLDRW
                     EPELNEAIPNDERDTTMPVAMATTLRKLLTGELLTLASRQQLIDWMEADKVAGPLLRSA
                     LPAGWFIADKSGAGERGSRGIIAALGPDGKPSRIVVIYTTGSQATMDERNRQIAEIGAS
                     LIKHW"
     primer_bind     2619..2638
                     /label=Amp-R
                     /note="Ampicillin resistance gene, reverse primer"
     promoter        complement(2857..2961)
                     /gene="bla"
                     /label=AmpR promoter
ORIGIN
        1 gagggcctat ttcccatgat tccttcatat ttgcatatac gatacaaggc tgttagagag
       61 ataattggaa ttaatttgac tgtaaacaca aagatattag tacaaaatac gtgacgtaga
      121 aagtaataat ttcttgggta gtttgcagtt ttaaaattat gttttaaaat ggactatcat
      181 atgcttaccg taacttgaaa gtatttcgat ttcttggctt tatatatctt gtggaaagga
      241 cgaaacaccg aatttctact aagtgtagat tgagaccaca tttccccgaa aagtgccacc
      301 tgacgtctaa gaaaccatta ttatcatgac attaacctat aaaaataggc gtatcacgag
      361 gccctttcgt ctcgcgcgtt tcggtgatga cggtgaaaac ctctgacaca tgcagctccc
      421 ggagacggtc acagcttgtc tgtaagcgga tgccgggagc agacaagccc gtcagggcgc
      481 gtcagcgggt gttggcgggt gtcggggctg gcttaactat gcggcatcag agcagattgt
      541 actgagagtg caccatatgc ggtgtgaaat accgcacaga tgcgtaagga gaaaataccg
      601 catcaggcgc cattcgccat tcaggctgcg caactgttgg gaagggcgat cggtgcgggc
      661 ctcttcgcta ttacgccagc tggcgaaagg gggatgtgct gcaaggcgat taagttgggt
      721 aacgccaggg ttttcccagt cacgacgttg taaaacgacg gccagtgcca agcttgcatg
      781 cctgcagggt ctctgtttta gagctaggcc aacatgagga tcacccatgt ctgcagggcc
      841 tagcaagtta aaataaggct agtccgttat caacttggcc aacatgagga tcacccatgt
      901 ctgcagggcc aagtggcacc gagtcggtgc ttttttttct agattcgcga tgtacgggcc
      961 agatatacgc gttgacattg attattgact agttgtcttc ctgcattaat gaatcggcca
     1021 acgcgcgggg agaggcggtt tgcgtattgg gcgctcttcc gcttcctcgc tcactgactc
     1081 gctgcgctcg gtcgttcggc tgcggcgagc ggtatcagct cactcaaagg cggtaatacg
     1141 gttatccaca gaatcagggg ataacgcagg aaagaacatg tgagcaaaag gccagcaaaa
     1201 ggccaggaac cgtaaaaagg ccgcgttgct ggcgtttttc cataggctcc gcccccctga
     1261 cgagcatcac aaaaatcgac gctcaagtca gaggtggcga aacccgacag gactataaag
     1321 ataccaggcg tttccccctg gaagctccct cgtgcgctct cctgttccga ccctgccgct
     1381 taccggatac ctgtccgcct ttctcccttc gggaagcgtg gcgctttctc atagctcacg
     1441 ctgtaggtat ctcagttcgg tgtaggtcgt tcgctccaag ctgggctgtg tgcacgaacc
     1501 ccccgttcag cccgaccgct gcgccttatc cggtaactat cgtcttgagt ccaacccggt
     1561 aagacacgac ttatcgccac tggcagcagc cactggtaac aggattagca gagcgaggta
     1621 tgtaggcggt gctacagagt tcttgaagtg gtggcctaac tacggctaca ctagaagaac
     1681 agtatttggt atctgcgctc tgctgaagcc agttaccttc ggaaaaagag ttggtagctc
     1741 ttgatccggc aaacaaacca ccgctggtag cggtggtttt tttgtttgca agcagcagat
     1801 tacgcgcaga aaaaaaggat ctcaagaaga tcctttgatc ttttctacgg ggtctgacgc
     1861 tcagtggaac gaaaactcac gttaagggat tttggtcatg agattatcaa aaaggatctt
     1921 cacctagatc cttttaaatt aaaaatgaag ttttaaatca atctaaagta tatatgagta
     1981 aacttggtct gacagttacc aatgcttaat cagtgaggca cctatctcag cgatctgtct
     2041 atttcgttca tccatagttg cctgactccc cgtcgtgtag ataactacga tacgggaggg
     2101 cttaccatct ggccccagtg ctgcaatgat accgcgagat ccacgctcac cggctccaga
     2161 tttatcagca ataaaccagc cagccggaag ggccgagcgc agaagtggtc ctgcaacttt
     2221 atccgcctcc atccagtcta ttaattgttg ccgggaagct agagtaagta gttcgccagt
     2281 taatagtttg cgcaacgttg ttgccattgc tacaggcatc gtggtgtcac gctcgtcgtt
     2341 tggtatggct tcattcagct ccggttccca acgatcaagg cgagttacat gatcccccat
     2401 gttgtgcaaa aaagcggtta gctccttcgg tcctccgatc gttgtcagaa gtaagttggc
     2461 cgcagtgtta tcactcatgg ttatggcagc actgcataat tctcttactg tcatgccatc
     2521 cgtaagatgc ttttctgtga ctggtgagta ctcaaccaag tcattctgag aatagtgtat
     2581 gcggcgaccg agttgctctt gcccggcgtc aatacgggat aataccgcgc cacatagcag
     2641 aactttaaaa gtgctcatca ttggaaaacg ttcttcgggg cgaaaactct caaggatctt
     2701 accgctgttg agatccagtt cgatgtaacc cactcgtgca cccaactgat cttcagcatc
     2761 ttttactttc accagcgttt ctgggtgagc aaaaacagga aggcaaaatg ccgcaaaaaa
     2821 gggaataagg gcgacacgga aatgttgaat actcatactc ttcctttttc aatattattg
     2881 aagcatttat cagggttatt gtctcatgag cggatacata tttgaatgta tttagaaaaa
     2941 taaacaaata ggggttccgc gcacatttcc ccgaaaagtg ccacctgacg tcgacgaaga
     3001 ctcaattgtc gattagtgaa cggatctcga cggtatcgat cacgagacta gcctcgagcg
     3061 gccgccccct tcacc
//
